>Addgene plasmid #208821 | pACBE-FSR (pXK-1648) | addgene full sequence | sequence record 417246 | Addgene NGS Result
CAAAATATTAACGCTTACAATTTAGGTGGCACTTTTCGGGGAAATGTGCGCGGAACCCCTATTTGTTTAT
TTTTCTAAATACATTCAAATATGTATCCGCTCATGAGACAATAACCCTGATAAATGCTTCAATAATATTG
AAAAAGGAAGAGTATGAGTATTCAACATTTCCGTGTCGCCCTTATTCCCTTTTTTGCGGCATTTTGCCTT
CCTGTTTTTGCTCACCCAGAAACGCTGGTGAAAGTAAAAGATGCTGAAGATCAGTTGGGTGCACGAGTGG
GTTACATCGAACTGGATCTCAACAGCGGTAAGATCCTTGAGAGTTTTCGCCCCGAAGAACGTTTTCCAAT
GATGAGCACTTTTAAAGTTCTGCTATGTGGCGCGGTATTATCCCGTATTGACGCCGGGCAAGAGCAACTC
GGTCGCCGCATACACTATTCTCAGAATGACTTGGTTGAGTACTCACCAGTCACAGAAAAGCATCTTACGG
ATGGCATGACAGTAAGAGAATTATGCAGTGCTGCCATAACCATGAGTGATAACACTGCGGCCAACTTACT
TCTGACAACGATCGGAGGACCGAAGGAGCTAACCGCTTTTTTGCACAACATGGGGGATCATGTAACTCGC
CTTGATCGTTGGGAACCGGAGCTGAATGAAGCCATACCAAACGACGAGCGTGACACCACGATGCCTGTAG
CAATGGCAACAACGTTGCGCAAACTATTAACTGGCGAACTACTTACTCTAGCTTCCCGGCAACAATTAAT
AGACTGGATGGAGGCGGATAAAGTTGCAGGACCACTTCTGCGCTCGGCCCTTCCGGCTGGCTGGTTTATT
GCTGATAAATCTGGAGCCGGTGAGCGTGGGTCTCGCGGTATCATTGCAGCACTGGGGCCAGATGGTAAGC
CCTCCCGTATCGTAGTTATCTACACGACGGGGAGTCAGGCAACTATGGATGAACGAAATAGACAGATCGC
TGAGATAGGTGCCTCACTGATTAAGCATTGGTAACTGTCAGACCAAGTTTACTCATATATACTTTAGATT
GATTTAAAACTTCATTTTTAATTTAAAAGGATCTAGGTGAAGATCCTTTTTGATAATCTCATGACCAAAA
TCCCTTAACGTGAGTTTTCGTTCCACTGAGCGTCAGACCCCGTAGAAAAGATCAAAGGATCTTCTTGAGA
TCCTTTTTTTCTGCGCGTAATCTGCTGCTTGCAAACAAAAAAACCACCGCTACCAGCGGTGGTTTGTTTG
CCGGATCAAGAGCTACCAACTCTTTTTCCGAAGGTAACTGGCTTCAGCAGAGCGCAGATACCAAATACTG
TTCTTCTAGTGTAGCCGTAGTTAGGCCACCACTTCAAGAACTCTGTAGCACCGCCTACATACCTCGCTCT
GCTAATCCTGTTACCAGTGGCTGCTGCCAGTGGCGATAAGTCGTGTCTTACCGGGTTGGACTCAAGACGA
TAGTTACCGGATAAGGCGCAGCGGTCGGGCTGAACGGGGGGTTCGTGCACACAGCCCAGCTTGGAGCGAA
CGACCTACACCGAACTGAGATACCTACAGCGTGAGCTATGAGAAAGCGCCACGCTTCCCGAAGGGAGAAA
GGCGGACAGGTATCCGGTAAGCGGCAGGGTCGGAACAGGAGAGCGCACGAGGGAGCTTCCAGGGGGAAAC
GCCTGGTATCTTTATAGTCCTGTCGGGTTTCGCCACCTCTGACTTGAGCGTCGATTTTTGTGATGCTCGT
CAGGGGGGCGGAGCCTATGGAAAAACGCCAGCAACGCGGCCTTTTTACGGTTCCTGGCCTTTTGCTGGCC
TTTTGCTCACATGTTCTTTCCTGCGTTATCCCCTGATTCTGTGGATAACCGTATTACCGCCTTTGAGTGA
GCTGATACCGCTCGCCGCAGCCGAACGACCGAGCGCAGCGAGTCAGTGAGCGAGGAAGCGGAAGAGCGCC
CAATACGCAAACCGCCTCTCCCCGCGCGTTGGCCGATTCATTAATGCAGCTGGCACGACAGGTTTCCCGA
CTGGAAAGCGGGCAGTGAGCGCAACGCAATTAATGTGAGTTAGCTCACTCATTAGGCACCCCAGGCTTTA
CACTTTATGCTTCCGGCTCGTATGTTGTGTGGAATTGTGAGCGGATAACAATTTCACACAGGAAACAGCT
ATGACCATGATTACGCCAAGCTCGAAATTAACCCTCACTAAAGGGAACAAAAGCTGGTACCTCGCGCGAC
TTGGTTTGCCATTCTTTAGCGCGCGTCGCGTCACACAGCTTGGCCACAATGTGGTTTTTGTCAAACGAAG
ATTCTATGACGTGTTTAAAGTTTAGGTCGAGTAAAGCGCAAATCTTTTTTAACCCTAGAAAGATAGTCTG
CGTAAAATTGACGCATGCATTCTTGAAATATTGCTCTCTCTTTCTAAATAGCGCGAATCCGTCGCTGTGC
ATTTAGGACATCTCAGTCGCCGCTTGGAGCTCCCGTGAGGCGTGCTTGTCAATGCGGTAAGTGTCACTGA
TTTTGAACTATAACGACCGCGTGAGTCAAAATGACGCATGATTATCTTTTACGTGACTTTTAAGATTTAA
CTCATACGATAATTATATTGTTATTTCATGTTCTACTTACGTGATAACTTATTATATATATATTTTCTTG
TTATAGATATCCCGGAATTGCATGAAGAATCTGCTTAGGGTTAGGCGTTTTGCGCTGCTTCGCGATGTAC
GGGCCAGATATAGGTACCCATTAATTAAATAGTAATCAATTACGGGGTCATTAGTTCATAGCCCATATAT
GGAGTTCCGCGTTACATAACTTACGGTAAATGGCCCGCCTGGCTGACCGCCCAACGACCCCCGCCCATTG
ACGTCAATAATGACGTATGTTCCCATAGTAACGCCAATAGGGACTTTCCATTGACGTCAATGGGTGGAGT
ATTTACGGTAAACTGCCCACTTGGCAGTACATCAAGTGTATCATATGCCAAGTCCGCCCCCTATTGACGT
CAATGACGGTAAATGGCCCGCCTGGCATTATGCCCAGTACATGACCTTACGGGACTTTCCTACTTGGCAG
TACATCTACGTATTAGTCATCGCTATTACCATGGTGATGCGGTTTTGGCAGTACACCAATGGGCGTGGAT
AGCGGTTTGACTCACGGGGATTTCCAAGTCTCCACCCCATTGACGTCAATGGGAGTTTGTTTTGGCACCA
AAATCAACGGGACTTTCCAAAATGTCGTAATAACCCCGCCCCGTTGACGCAAATGGGCGGTAGGCGTGTA
CGGTGGGAGGTCTATATAAGCAGAGGTCGTTTAGTGAACCGTCAGATCACGCGTGCCACCATGGTGAGCA
AGGGCGAGGAGGATAACATGGCCATCATCAAGGAGTTCATGCGCTTCAAGGTGCACATGGAGGGCTCCGT
GAACGGCCACGAGTTCGAGATCGAGGGCGAGGGCGAGGGCCGCCCCTACGAGGGCACCCAGACCGCCAAG
CTGAAGGTGACCAAGGGTGGCCCCCTGCCCTTCGCCTGGGACATCCTGTCCCCTCAGTTCATGTACGGCT
CCAAGGCCTACGTGAAGCACCCCGCCGACATCCCCGACTACTTGAAGCTGTCCTTCCCCGAGGGCTTCAA
GTGGGAGCGCGTGATGAACTTCGAGGACGGCGGCGTGGTGACCGTGACCCAGGACTCCTCCCTGCAGGAC
GGCGAGTTCATCTACAAGGTGAAGCTGCGCGGCACCAACTTCCCCTCCGACGGCCCCGTAATGCAGAAGA
AGACCATGGGCTGGGAGGCCTCCTCCGAGCGGATGTACCCCGAGGACGGCGCCCTGAAGGGCGAGATCAA
GCAGAGGCTGAAGCTGAAGGACGGCGGCCACTACGACGCTGAGGTCAAGACCACCTACAAGGCCAAGAAG
CCCGTGCAGCTGCCCGGCGCCTACAACGTCAACATCAAGTTGGACATCACCTCCCACAACGAGGACTACA
CCATCGTGGAACAGTACGAACGCGCCGAGGGCCGCCACTCCACCGGCGGCATGGACGAGCTGTACAAGTA
AAATCAACCTCTGGATTACAAAATTTGTGAAAGATTGACTGGTATTCTTAACTATGTTGCTCCTTTTACG
CTATGTGGATACGCTGCTTTAATGCCTTTGTATCATGCTATTGCTTCCCGTATGGCTTTCATTTTCTCCT
CCTTGTATAAATCCTGGTTGCTGTCTCTTTATGAGGAGTTGTGGCCCGTTGTCAGGCAACGTGGCGTGGT
GTGCACTGTGTTTGCTGACGCAACCCCCACTGGTTGGGGCATTGCCACCACCTGTCAGCTCCTTTCCGGG
ACTTTCGCTTTCCCCCTCCCTATTGCCACGGCGGAACTCATCGCCGCCTGCCTTGCCCGCTGCTGGACAG
GGGCTCGGCTGTTGGGCACTGACAATTCCGTGGTGTTGTCGGGGAAATCATCGTCCTTTCCTTGGCTGCT
CGCCTGTGTTGCCACCTGGATTCTGCGCGGGACGTCCTTCTGCTACGTCCCTTCGGCCCTCAATCCAGCG
GACCTTCCTTCCCGCGGCCTGCTGCCGGCTCTGCGGCCTCTTCCGCGTCTCCGCCTTCGCCCTCAGACGA
GTCGGATCTCCCTTTGGGCCGCCTCCCCGCCACCGGTTAGGGGCCCGTTTAAACCCGCTGATCAGCCTCG
ACTGTGCCTTCTAGTTGCCAGCCATCTGTTGTTTGCCCCTCCCCCGTGCCTTCCTTGACCCTGGAAGGTG
CCACTCCCACTGTCCTTTCCTAATAAAATGAGGAAATTGCATCGCATTGTCTGAGTAGGTGTCATTCTAT
TCTGGGGGGTGGGGTGGGGCAGGACAGCAAGGGGGAGGATTGGGAAGACAATAGCAGGCATGCTGGGGAT
GCGGTGGGCTCTATGGCGGCGCGCCTAAAAGTTTTGTTACTGACATTGATTATTGACTAGTAAGCTTTAG
TTATTAATAGTAATCAATTACGGGGTCATTAGTTCATAGCCCATATATGGAGTTCCGCGTTACATAACTT
ACGGTAAATGGCCCGCCTGGCTGACCGCCCAACGACCCCCGCCCATTGACGTCAATAATGACGTATGTTC
CCATAGTAACGCCAATAGGGACTTTCCATTGACGTCAATGGGTGGAGTATTTACGGTAAACTGCCCACTT
GGCAGTACATCAAGTGTATCATATGCCAAGTACGCCCCCTATTGACGTCAATGACGGTAAATGGCCCGCC
TGGCATTATGCCCAGTACATGACCTTATGGGACTTTCCTACTTGGCAGTACATCTACGTATTAGTCATCG
CTATTACCATGGTGATGCGGTTTTGGCAGTACATCAATGGGCGTGGATAGCGGTTTGACTCACGGGGATT
TCCAAGTCTCCACCCCATTGACGTCAATGGGAGTTTGTTTTGGCACCAAAATCAACGGGACTTTCCAAAA
TGTCGTAACAACTCCGCCCCATTGACGCAAATGGGCGGTAGGCGTGTACGGTGGGAGGTCTATATAAGCA
GAGCTGGTTTAGTGAACCGTCAGATCCGCTAGCGCTACCGGTCGGGATAACGGTGAGCAAGGGCGAGGAG
CTGTTCACCGGGGTGGTGCCCATCCTGGTCGAGCTGGACGGCGACGTAAACGGCCACAAGTTCAGCGTGT
CCGGCGAGGGCGAGGGCGATGCCACCTACGGCAAGCTGACCCTGAAGTTCATCTGCACCACCGGCAAGCT
GCCCGTGCCCTGGCCCACCCTCGTGACCACCCTGACCTACGGCGTGCAGTGCTTCAGCCGCTACCCCGAC
CACATGAAGCAGCACGACTTCTTCAAGTCCGCCATGCCCGAAGGCTACGTCCAGGAGCGCACCATCTTCT
TCAAGGACGACGGCAACTACAAGACCCGCGCCGAGGTGAAGTTCGAGGGCGACACCCTGGTGAACCGCAT
CGAGCTGAAGGGCATCGACTTCAAGGAGGACGGCAACATCCTGGGGCACAAGCTGGAGTACAACTACAAC
AGCCACAACGTCTATATCATGGCCGACAAGCAGAAGAACGGCATCAAGGTGAACTTCAAGATCCGCCACA
ACATCGAGGACGGCAGCGTGCAGCTCGCCGACCACTACCAGCAGAACACCCCCATCGGCGACGGCCCCGT
GCTGCTGCCCGACAACCACTACCTGAGCACCCAGTCCGCCCTGAGCAAAGACCCCAACGAGAAGCGCGAT
CACATGGTCCTGCTGGAGTTCGTGACCGCCGCCGGGATCACTCTCGGCATGGACGAGCTGTACAAGTCCG
GACTCAGATCCACCGGATCTAGATAACTGATCATAATCAGCCATACCACATTTGTAGAGGTTTTACTTGC
TTTAAAAAACCTCCCACACCTCCCCCTGAACCTGAAACATAAAATGAATGCAATTGTTGTTGTTAACTTG
TTTATTGCAGCTTATAATGGTTACAAATAAAGCAATAGCATCACAAATTTCACAAATAAAGCATTTTTTT
CACTGCATTCTAGTTGTGGTTTGTCCAAACTCATCAATGTATCTTACTCGAGGAATTCGAGGGCCTATTT
CCCATGATTCCTTCATATTTGCATATACGATACAAGGCTGTTAGAGAGATAATTGGAATTAATTTGACTG
TAAACACAAAGATATTAGTACAAAATACGTGACGTAGAAAGTAATAATTTCTTGGGTAGTTTGCAGTTTT
AAAATTATGTTTTAAAATGGACTATCATATGCTTACCGTAACTTGAAAGTATTTCGATTTCTTGGCTTTA
TATATCTTGTGGAAAGGACGAAACACCGATAACGGTGAGCAAGGGCGGTTTTAGAGCTAGAAATAGCAAG
TTAAAATAAGGCTAGTCCGTTATCAACTTGAAAAAGTGGCACCGAGTCGGTGCTTTTTTGTTTTAGAGCT
AGAAATAGCAAGTTAAAATAAGGCTAGTCCGTTTTTAGCGCGTGCGCCAATTCTGCAGACAAATGGCGGA
TCCCGAGAGCATAATATTGATATGTGCCAAAGTTGTTTCTGACTGACTAATAAGTATAATTTGTTTCTAT
TATGTATAGGTTAAGCTAATTACTTATTTTATAATACAACATGACTGTTTTTAAAGTACAAAATAAGTTT
ATTTTTGTAAAAGAGAGAATGTTTAAAAGTTTTGTTACTTTATAGAAGAAATTTTGAGTTTTTGTTTTTT
TTTAATAAATAAATAAACATAAATAAATTGTTTGTTGAATTTATTATTAGTATGTAAGTGTAAATATAAT
AAAACTTAATATCTATTCAAATTAATAAATAAACCTCGATATACAGACCGATAAAACACATGCGTCAATT
TTACGCATGATTATCTTTAACGTACGTCACAATATGATTATCTTTCTAGGGTTAAATAATAGTTTCTAAT
TTTTTTATTATTCAGCCTGCTGTCGTGAATACCGAGCTCCAATTCGCCCTATAGTGAGTCGTATTACAAT
TCACTGGCCGTCGTTTTACAACGTCGTGACTGGGAAAACCCTGGCGTTACCCAACTTAATCGCCTTGCAG
CACATCCCCCTTTCGCCAGCTGGCGTAATAGCGAAGAGGCCCGCACCGATCGCCCTTCCCAACAGTTGCG
CAGCCTGAATGGCGAATGGG
[124 nt withheld, positions 7651-7774]
C
[91 nt withheld, positions 7776-7866]
A
[49 nt withheld, positions 7868-7916]
CCTTTGACGTTGGAGTCCACGTTCTTT
[37 nt withheld, positions 7944-7980]
ACCCTATCTCGGTCTATTCTTTTGATTTATAAGGGATTTTGCCGATTTCGGCCTATTGGTTAAAAAATGA
GCTGATTTAACAAAAATTTAACGCGAATTTTAA
Features (pLannotate 1.2.2; 27 found; start..end, strand, type, name):
      1..23      +  rep_origin     M13 ori (fragment): M13 bacteriophage origin of replication; arrow indicates direction of (+) strand synthesis
     49..153     +  promoter       AmpR promoter: bla
    154..1014    +  CDS            AmpR: β-lactamase; bla; confers resistance to ampicillin, carbenicillin, and related antibiotics
   1185..1773    +  rep_origin     ori: high-copy-number ColE1/pMB1/pBR322/pUC origin of replication
   1956..2048    +  CDS            lacI (fragment): lac repressor; lacI; The lac repressor binds to the lac operator to inhibit transcription in E. coli. This inhibition can be relieved by adding lactose or isopropyl-β-D-thiogalactopyranoside (IPTG).
   2061..2082    +  protein_bind   CAP binding site: CAP binding activates transcription in the presence of cAMP. E. coli catabolite activator protein
   2097..2127    +  promoter       lac promoter: promoter for the E. coli lac operon
   2135..2151    +  protein_bind   lac operator: The lac repressor binds to the lac operator to inhibit transcription in E. coli. This inhibition can be relieved by adding lactose or isopropyl-β-D-thiogalactopyranoside (IPTG). lac repressor encoded by lacI
   2196..2214    +  promoter       T3 promoter: promoter for bacteriophage T3 RNA polymerase
   2231..2362    -  CDS            FP (fragment): FP25_NPVAC - Experimental evidence at protein level: Swiss-Prot protein existence level 1. From Autographa californica nuclear polyhedrosis virus (AcMNPV).
   2758..3113    +  enhancer       CMV enhancer (fragment): human cytomegalovirus immediate early enhancer
   3115..3314    +  promoter       CMV promoter: human cytomegalovirus (CMV) immediate early promoter
   3351..4058    +  CDS            mCherry: mCherry is a basic (constitutively fluorescent) red fluorescent protein published in 2004, derived from Discosoma sp.. It is reported to be a very rapidly-maturing monomer with low acid sensitivity.
   4062..4650    +  misc_feature   WPRE: woodchuck hepatitis virus posttranscriptional regulatory element
   4692..4916    +  polyA_signal   bGH poly(A) signal: bovine growth hormone polyadenylation signal
   4942..4961    +  enhancer       CMV enhancer (fragment): human cytomegalovirus immediate early enhancer
   5028..5331    +  enhancer       CMV enhancer: human cytomegalovirus immediate early enhancer
   5332..5535    +  promoter       CMV promoter: human cytomegalovirus (CMV) immediate early promoter
   5582..6297    +  CDS            EGFP (fragment): the original enhanced GFP (Yang et al., 1996) mammalian codon-optimized
   6328..6412    +  CDS            large T antigen (fragment): large T antigen from SV40 (simian virus 40)
   6435..6556    +  polyA_signal   SV40 poly(A) signal: SV40 polyadenylation signal
   6569..6809    +  promoter       U6 promoter: RNA polymerase III promoter for human U6 snRNA
   6838..6913    +  misc_RNA       gRNA scaffold: guide RNA scaffold for the Streptococcus pyogenes CRISPR/Cas9 system
   6920..6963    +  misc_RNA       gRNA scaffold (fragment): guide RNA scaffold for the Streptococcus pyogenes CRISPR/Cas9 system
   7468..7486    -  promoter       T7 promoter: promoter for bacteriophage T7 RNA polymerase
   7489..7646    +  CDS            lacZα (fragment): LacZα fragment of β-galactosidase; lacZ fragment
   7651..8079    +  rep_origin     f1 ori (sequence partly withheld): f1 bacteriophage origin of replication; arrow indicates direction of (+) strand synthesis
