[The description below was written by a language model from this plasmid's Addgene catalogue record and pLannotate feature annotations shown in this document.]
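Description:
pACBE-FSR (pXK-1648) is an 8.1 kb mammalian expression plasmid built on a pBlue (pBluescript-type) backbone and listed as an empty backbone. It serves as a universal fluorescent surrogate reporter for adenine and cytosine base editors. In E. coli it is maintained at high copy through a ColE1/pUC origin and selected with ampicillin via the bla gene. The backbone also retains an f1 origin, lac promoter/operator and lacZα remnants, and flanking T3 and T7 promoters. No mammalian selection marker is annotated.

The payload consists of three tandem units in the same orientation. The first is a CMV enhancer/promoter driving mCherry, followed by a WPRE, which enhances transcript expression, and a bGH polyadenylation signal. This gives constitutive red fluorescence that marks transfected cells. The second is another CMV enhancer/promoter driving a disabled EGFP, written as eGFP* (ATAACG) in the record and annotated as a near full-length EGFP fragment, terminated by an SV40 poly(A) signal. The third is a human U6 promoter upstream of an S. pyogenes Cas9 gRNA scaffold, followed by a second partial scaffold annotation. The record does not spell out the guide's target or the mechanism. The design implies that the altered ATAACG sequence prevents production of functional EGFP until a base editor, directed by a plasmid-encoded guide, converts it.

When co-delivered with an adenine or cytosine base editor, cells showing green fluorescence alongside red should be those with active editing. This would allow editing activity to be assessed and edited cells to be enriched. The associated publication concerns reporter-based screening to improve the efficiency of cytosine and adenine base editing. A short baculovirus FP25 match and a lacI fragment in the annotation are probably incidental.
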