Addgene plasmid #208821: pACBE-FSR (pXK-1648)
Purpose: (Empty Backbone) Universal Fluorescent Surrogate Reporter for adenine and cytosine base editors. Key Construct: CMV-mCherry-CMV-eGFP* (ATAACG)-hU6-gRNA.
Depositing lab: Kun Xu. Depositing organization: Northwest Agriculture and Forestry University. Publication: Development of a universal antibiotic resistance screening reporter for improving efficiency of cytosine and adenine base editing. Ma L, Xing J, Li Q, Zhang Z, Xu K. J Biol Chem. 2022 Jul;298(7):102103. doi: 10.1016/j.jbc.2022.102103. Epub 2022 Jun 6. PubMed 35671823.
Backbone
  Vector backbone: pBlue
  Vector type: Mammalian Expression
  Promoter: CMV, U6
  Tag / fusion protein: EGFP (C terminal on insert)
Growth in bacteria
  Bacterial resistance: Ampicillin, 100 μg/mL
  Growth temperature: 37°C
  Growth strain: DH5alpha
  Copy number: High Copy
Gene/Insert
  Cloning method: Restriction Enzyme
Terms and licenses: Academic/Nonprofit Terms; Industry Terms: Not Available to Industry
How to cite: pACBE-FSR (pXK-1648) was a gift from Kun Xu (Addgene plasmid # 208821 ; http://n2t.net/addgene:208821 ; RRID:Addgene_208821)
